Addgene plasmid #65455: AAV pCAG-FSF-FLEX-EGFP-WPRE-bGHpA
Purpose: Can be used to generate AAV virus that will express EGFP from the CAG promoter under intersectional control by Flp and Cre recombinases
Depositing lab: Hongkui Zeng. Depositing organization: Allen Institute. Publication: Transgenic mice for intersectional targeting of neural sensors and effectors with high specificity and performance. Madisen L, Garner AR, Shimaoka D, Chuong AS, Klapoetke NC, Li L, van der Bourg A, Niino Y, Egolf L, Monetti C, Gu H, Mills M, Cheng A, Tasic B, Nguyen TN, Sunkin SM, Benucci A, Nagy A, Miyawaki A, Helmchen F, Empson RM, Knopfel T, Boyden ES, Reid RC, Carandini M, Zeng H. Neuron. 2015 Mar 4;85(5):942-58. doi: 10.1016/j.neuron.2015.02.022. PubMed 25741722.
Backbone
  Vector backbone: pAAV-MCS
  Backbone manufacturer: Stratagene
  Modifications to backbone: A fragment containing the CAG promoter-a (Frt-Stop-Frt) cassette-FLEX-EGFP-WPRE-bGHpA was swapped in to replace the CMV promoter-MCS-hGHpA sequence. Total insert size including the two ITRs is 4908 bp.
  Vector type: AAV
Growth in bacteria
  Bacterial resistance: Ampicillin, 100 μg/mL
  Growth temperature: 30°C
  Growth strain: Stbl2
  Copy number: Unknown
Gene/Insert
  Gene/Insert name: EGFP
  Insert size (bp): 720
  Promoter: CAG
  Cloning method: Restriction Enzyme; 5′ cloning site Not1 (not destroyed); 3′ cloning site Not1 (not destroyed)
  Sequencing primers: 5′ none; 3′ none
Terms and licenses: Academic/Nonprofit Terms; Industry Terms: Not Available to Industry
How to cite: AAV pCAG-FSF-FLEX-EGFP-WPRE-bGHpA was a gift from Hongkui Zeng (Addgene plasmid # 65455 ; http://n2t.net/addgene:65455 ; RRID:Addgene_65455)
