[The description below was written by a language model from this plasmid's Addgene catalogue record and pLannotate feature annotations shown in this document.]
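Description:
AAV pCAG-FSF-FLEX-EGFP-WPRE-bGHpA is an AAV transfer plasmid built on the pAAV-MCS backbone, in which the original CMV promoter–MCS–hGH polyA region was replaced by an intersectional EGFP reporter cassette flanked by AAV2 inverted terminal repeats. The ITRs are the cis elements needed for replication and packaging of the intervening genome into AAV particles; the ITR-to-ITR segment is recorded as 4908 bp. The bacterial portion carries a high-copy ColE1/pUC-type origin, an f1/M13 phage origin and a β-lactamase gene for ampicillin selection.

Expression is driven by the CAG promoter (CMV enhancer, chicken β-actin promoter and chimeric β-actin/β-globin intron). Immediately downstream lies a stop cassette bounded by two directly oriented minimal FRT sites and containing several polyadenylation signals (synthetic, hGH and HSV TK), which terminates transcription until Flp recombinase excises it. This is followed by a FLEX switch: the 720 bp EGFP coding sequence sits in the antisense orientation between paired loxP and lox2272 sites arranged head-to-head, so that Cre inverts the cassette and then removes one site of each pair, locking EGFP in the sense orientation. A WPRE enhances transcript stability and expression, and a bGH polyA signal terminates the message. EGFP is therefore produced only in cells containing both Flp and Cre, allowing viral labelling of cell populations defined by two recombinase driver lines, as in neural circuit studies.

The two sequence records agree in feature order. However, the long-read record annotates the upstream ITR only as short fragments, whereas the other record shows both ITRs intact, so ITR integrity may be worth checking.
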