Features (pLannotate 1.2.2; 26 found; start..end, strand, type, name):
      1..589     +  rep_origin     ori: high-copy-number ColE1/pMB1/pBR322/pUC origin of replication
    662..689     +  repeat_region  AAV2 ITR (fragment): inverted terminal repeat of adeno-associated virus serotype 2 inverted
    718..745     +  repeat_region  AAV2 ITR (fragment): inverted terminal repeat of adeno-associated virus serotype 2 inverted
    873..1176    +  enhancer       CMV enhancer: human cytomegalovirus immediate early enhancer
   1178..1456    +  promoter       chicken β-actin promoter: No description available
   1457..2473    +  intron         chimeric intron: chimera between introns from chicken β-actin and rabbit β-globin
   2560..2593    +  protein_bind   FRT (minimal): supports FLP-mediated excision but not integration (Turan and Bode, 2011) FLP recombinase from the Saccharomyces cerevisiae 2μ plasmid
   2639..2687    +  polyA_signal   poly(A) signal: synthetic polyadenylation signal
   2696..3172    +  polyA_signal   hGH poly(A) signal: human growth hormone polyadenylation signal
   3251..3299    +  polyA_signal   HSV TK poly(A) signal: herpes simplex virus thymidine kinase polyadenylation signal (Cole and Stacy, 1985)
   3390..3406    -  polyA_signal   bGH poly(A) signal (fragment): bovine growth hormone polyadenylation signal
   3459..3492    +  protein_bind   FRT (minimal): supports FLP-mediated excision but not integration (Turan and Bode, 2011) FLP recombinase from the Saccharomyces cerevisiae 2μ plasmid
   3512..3545    +  protein_bind   loxP: Cre-mediated recombination occurs in the 8-bp core sequence (GCATACAT). Cre recombinase
   3556..3589    +  protein_bind   lox2272: Cre-mediated recombination occurs in the 8-bp core sequence (GGATACTT). lox2272 sites are compatible with each other, but incompatible with loxP or loxN sites (Lee and Saito, 1988). Cre recombinase
   3645..4364    -  CDS            EGFP: the original enhanced GFP (Yang et al., 1996) mammalian codon-optimized
   4442..4475    -  protein_bind   loxP: Cre-mediated recombination occurs in the 8-bp core sequence (GCATACAT). Cre recombinase
   4486..4519    -  protein_bind   lox2272: Cre-mediated recombination occurs in the 8-bp core sequence (GGATACTT). lox2272 sites are compatible with each other, but incompatible with loxP or loxN sites (Lee and Saito, 1988). Cre recombinase
   4543..5131    +  misc_feature   WPRE: woodchuck hepatitis virus posttranscriptional regulatory element
   5172..5379    +  polyA_signal   bGH poly(A) signal: bovine growth hormone polyadenylation signal
   5402..5542    +  repeat_region  AAV2 ITR: inverted terminal repeat of adeno-associated virus serotype 2 inverted
   5547..5598    -  misc_feature   bom (fragment): basis of mobility region from pBR322
   5617..6072    +  rep_origin     f1 ori (sequence partly withheld): f1 bacteriophage origin of replication; arrow indicates direction of (+) strand synthesis
   6073..6122    -  misc_feature   bom (fragment): basis of mobility region from pBR322
   6224..6259    -  CDS            rop (fragment): Rop protein, which maintains plasmids at low copy number; rop
   6354..6458    +  promoter       AmpR promoter: bla
   6459..7319    +  CDS            AmpR: β-lactamase; bla; confers resistance to ampicillin, carbenicillin, and related antibiotics
>Addgene plasmid #65455 | AAV pCAG-FSF-FLEX-EGFP-WPRE-bGHpA | addgene full sequence | sequence record 436382 | Addgene Long Read Sequencing Result
TTGAGATCCTTTTTTTCTGCGCGTAATCTGCTGCTTGCAAACAAAAAAACCACCGCTACCAGCGGTGGTT
TGTTTGCCGGATCAAGAGCTACCAACTCTTTTTCCGAAGGTAACTGGCTTCAGCAGAGCGCAGATACCAA
ATACTGTTCTTCTAGTGTAGCCGTAGTTAGGCCACCACTTCAAGAACTCTGTAGCACCGCCTACATACCT
CGCTCTGCTAATCCTGTTACCAGTGGCTGCTGCCAGTGGCGATAAGTCGTGTCTTACCGGGTTGGACTCA
AGACGATAGTTACCGGATAAGGCGCAGCGGTCGGGCTGAACGGGGGGTTCGTGCACACAGCCCAGCTTGG
AGCGAACGACCTACACCGAACTGAGATACCTACAGCGTGAGCTATGAGAAAGCGCCACGCTTCCCGAAGG
GAGAAAGGCGGACAGGTATCCGGTAAGCGGCAGGGTCGGAACAGGAGAGCGCACGAGGGAGCTTCCAGGG
GGAAACGCCTGGTATCTTTATAGTCCTGTCGGGTTTCGCCACCTCTGACTTGAGCGTCGATTTTTGTGAT
GCTCGTCAGGGGGGCGGAGCCTATGGAAAAACGCCAGCAACGCGGCCTTTTTACGGTTCCTGGCCTTTTG
CTGGCCTTTTGCTCACATGTCCTGCAGGCAGCTGCGCGCTCGCTCGCTCACTGAGGCCGCCCGGGCGTCG
GGCGACCTTTGGTCGCCCGGCCTCAGTGAGCGAGCGAGCGCGCAGAGAGGGAGTGGCCAACTCCATCACT
AGGGGTTCCTGCGGCCGCACGCGAAACAATTCTGCAGGAATCTAGTTATTAATAGTAATCAATTACGGGG
TCATTAGTTCATAGCCCATATATGGAGTTCCGCGTTACATAACTTACGGTAAATGGCCCGCCTGGCTGAC
CGCCCAACGACCCCCGCCCATTGACGTCAATAATGACGTATGTTCCCATAGTAACGCCAATAGGGACTTT
CCATTGACGTCAATGGGTGGAGTATTTACGGTAAACTGCCCACTTGGCAGTACATCAAGTGTATCATATG
CCAAGTACGCCCCCTATTGACGTCAATGACGGTAAATGGCCCGCCTGGCATTATGCCCAGTACATGACCT
TATGGGACTTTCCTACTTGGCAGTACATCTACGTATTAGTCATCGCTATTACCATGGTCGAGGTGAGCCC
CACGTTCTGCTTCACTCTCCCCATCTCCCCCCCCTCCCCACCCCCAATTTTGTATTTATTTATTTTTTAA
TTATTTTGTGCAGCGATGGGGGCGGGGGGGGGGGGGGGGGCGCGCGCCAGGCGGGGCGGGGCGGGGCGAG
GGGCGGGGCGGGGCGAGGCGGAGAGGTGCGGCGGCAGCCAATCAGAGCGGCGCGCTCCGAAAGTTTCCTT
TTATGGCGAGGCGGCGGCGGCGGCGGCCCTATAAAAAGCGAAGCGCGCGGCGGGCGGGAGTCGCTGCGCG
CTGCCTTCGCCCCGTGCCCCGCTCCGCCGCCGCCTCGCGCCGCCCGCCCCGGCTCTGACTGACCGCGTTA
CTCCCACAGGTGAGCGGGCGGGACGGCCCTTCTCCTCCGGGCTGTAATTAGCGCTTGGTTTAATGACGGC
TTGTTTCTTTTCTGTGGCTGCGTGAAAGCCTTGAGGGGCTCCGGGAGGGCCCTTTGTGCGGGGGGAGCGG
CTCGGGGGGTGCGTGCGTGTGTGTGTGCGTGGGGAGCGCCGCGTGCGGCTCCGCGCTGCCCGGCGGCTGT
GAGCGCTGCGGGCGCGGCGCGGGGCTTTGTGCGCTCCGCAGTGTGCGCGAGGGGAGCGCGGCCGGGGGCG
GTGCCCCGCGGTGCGGGGGGGGCTGCGAGGGGAACAAAGGCTGCGTGCGGGGTGTGTGCGTGGGGGGGTG
AGCAGGGGGTGTGGGCGCGTCGGTCGGGCTGCAACCCCCCCTGCACCCCCCTCCCCGAGTTGCTGAGCAC
GGCCCGGCTTCGGGTGCGGGGCTCCGTACGGGGCGTGGCGCGGGGCTCGCCGTGCCGGGCGGGGGGTGGC
GGCAGGTGGGGGTGCCGGGCGGGGCGGGGCCGCCTCGGGCCGGGGAGGGCTCGGGGGAGGGGCGCGGCGG
CCCCCGGAGCGCCGGCGGCTGTCGAGGCGCGGCGAGCCGCAGCCATTGCCTTTTATGGTAATCGTGCGAG
AGGGCGCAGGGACTTCCTTTGTCCCAAATCTGTGCGGAGCCGAAATCTGGGAGGCGCCGCCGCACCCCCT
CTAGCGGGCGCGGGGCGAAGCGGTGCGGCGCCGGCAGGAAGGAAATGGGCGGGGAGGGCCTTCGTGCGTC
GCCGCGCCGCCGTCCCCTTCTCCCTCTCCAGCCTCGGGGCTGTCCGCGGGGGGACGGCTGCCTTCGGGGG
GGACGGGGCAGGGCGGGGTTCGGCTTCTGGCGTGTGACCGGCGGCTCTAGAGCCTCTGCTAACCATGTTC
ATGCCTTCTTCTTTTTCCTACAGCTCCTGGGCAACGTGCTGGTTATTGTGCTGTCTCATCATTTTGGCAA
AGAATTGATTTGATACCGCGGGCCCCGCGTGGACGCGAAGAAGTTCCTATTCTCTAGAAAGTATAGGAAC
TTCCCTCAGCACCATGGCTAGCGGCAGCCTCGGAGTTTGAATAGATAGAATAAAATATCTTTATTTTCAT
TCCATCTGTGTGTTGGTTTTTTGTGTGAGATCTACGGGTGGCATCCCTGTGACCCCTCCCCAGTGCCTCT
CCTGGCCCTGGAAGTTGCCACTCCAGTGCCCACCAGCCTTGTCCTAATAAAATTAAGTTGCATCATTTTG
TCTGACTAGGTGTCCTTCTATAATATTATGGGGTGGAGGGGGGTGGTATGGAGCAAGGGGCAAGTTGGGA
AGACAACCTGTAGGGCCTGCGGGGTCTATTGGGAACCAAGCTGGAGTGCAGTGGCACAATCTTGGCTCAC
TGCAATCTCCGCCTCCTGGGTTCAAGCGATTCTCCTGCCTCAGGCTCCCGAGTTGTTGGGATTCCAGGCA
TGCATGACCAGGCTCAGCTAATTTTTGTTTTTTTGGTAGAGACGGGGTTTCACCATATTGGCCAGGCTGG
TCTCCAACTCCTAATCTCAGGTGATCTACCCACCTTGGCCTCCCAAATTGCTGGGATTACAGGCGTGAAC
CACTGCTCCCTTCCCTGTCCTTCTGCCTCAGCTAATTGAGTAGGGGGGAGGCTAACTGAAACACGGAAGG
AGACAATACCGGAAGGAACCCGCGCTATGACGGCAATAAAAAGACAGAATAAAACGCACGGGTGTTGGGT
CGTTTGTTCATAAACGCGGGGTTCGGTCCCAGGGCTGGCACTCTGTCGATACCCCACCGAGACCCCATTG
GGGCCAATACGCCCGCGTTTCTTCCTTTTCCCCACCCCACCCCCCAAGTTCGGGTGAAGGCCCAGGGCTC
GCAGCCAACGTCGGGGCGGCAGGCCGTGGAAGTTCCTATTCTCTAGAAAGTATAGGAACTTCCTCGAGAT
TTTCGACGTCGATAACTTCGTATAGCATACATTATACGAAGTTATCCGAATCGCAATAACTTCGTATAGG
ATACTTTATACGAAGTTATTTGGCGCGCCAAATTTAAATAACGCAACGTACCTTCGAGGGGGCCCAAGGA
ATTCTTACTTGTACAGCTCGTCCATGCCGAGAGTGATCCCGGCGGCGGTCACGAACTCCAGCAGGACCAT
GTGATCGCGCTTCTCGTTGGGGTCTTTGCTCAGGGCGGACTGGGTGCTCAGGTAGTGGTTGTCGGGCAGC
AGCACGGGGCCGTCGCCGATGGGGGTGTTCTGCTGGTAGTGGTCGGCGAGCTGCACGCTGCCGTCCTCGA
TGTTGTGGCGGATCTTGAAGTTCACCTTGATGCCGTTCTTCTGCTTGTCGGCCATGATATAGACGTTGTG
GCTGTTGTAGTTGTACTCCAGCTTGTGCCCCAGGATGTTGCCGTCCTCCTTGAAGTCGATGCCCTTCAGC
TCGATGCGGTTCACCAGGGTGTCGCCCTCGAACTTCACCTCGGCGCGGGTCTTGTAGTTGCCGTCGTCCT
TGAAGAAGATGGTGCGCTCCTGGACGTAGCCTTCGGGCATGGCGGACTTGAAGAAGTCGTGCTGCTTCAT
GTGGTCGGGGTAGCGGCTGAAGCACTGCACGCCGTAGGTCAGGGTGGTCACGAGGGTGGGCCAGGGCACG
GGCAGCTTGCCGGTGGTGCAGATGAACTTCAGGGTCAGCTTGCCGTAGGTGGCATCGCCCTCGCCCTCGC
CGGACACGCTGAACTTGTGGCCGTTTACGTCGCCGTCCAGCTCGACCAGGATGGGCACCACCCCGGTGAA
CAGCTCCTCGCCCTTGCTCACCATGGTGGCGAATTCCCCCAAGCTTGGAACGTACTAACCTTGATAGCTA
GCTAGTTGGCGCGCCAACCTGGCCGGCCTTGATAACTTCGTATAATGTATGCTATACGAAGTTATCCGAA
TCGCAATAACTTCGTATAAAGTATCCTATACGAAGTTATCGAAGATCATCAAGCTTATCGATAATCAACC
TCTGGATTACAAAATTTGTGAAAGATTGACTGGTATTCTTAACTATGTTGCTCCTTTTACGCTATGTGGA
TACGCTGCTTTAATGCCTTTGTATCATGCTATTGCTTCCCGTATGGCTTTCATTTTCTCCTCCTTGTATA
AATCCTGGTTGCTGTCTCTTTATGAGGAGTTGTGGCCCGTTGTCAGGCAACGTGGCGTGGTGTGCACTGT
GTTTGCTGACGCAACCCCCACTGGTTGGGGCATTGCCACCACCTGTCAGCTCCTTTCCGGGACTTTCGCT
TTCCCCCTCCCTATTGCCACGGCGGAACTCATCGCCGCCTGCCTTGCCCGCTGCTGGACAGGGGCTCGGC
TGTTGGGCACTGACAATTCCGTGGTGTTGTCGGGGAAATCATCGTCCTTTCCTTGGCTGCTCGCCTATGT
TGCCACCTGGATTCTGCGCGGGACGTCCTTCTGCTACGTCCCTTCGGCCCTCAATCCAGCGGACCTTCCT
TCCCGCGGCCTGCTGCCGGCTCTGCGGCCTCTTCCGCGTCTTCGCCTTCGCCCTCAGACGAGTCGGATCT
CCCTTTGGGCCGCCTCCCCGCATCGATACCGAGCGCTGCTCGAGAGATCGATCTGCCTCGACTGTGCCTT
CTAGTTGCCAGCCATCTGTTGTTTGCCCCTCCCCCGTGCCTTCCTTGACCCTGGAAGGTGCCACTCCCAC
TGTCCTTTCCTAATAAAATGAGGAAATTGCATCGCATTGTCTGAGTAGGTGTCATTCTATTCTGGGGGGT
GGGGTGGGGCAGGACAGCAAGGGGGAGGATTGGGAAGACAATAGCAGGCATGCTGGGGACACGTGCGGAC
CGAGCGGCCGCAGGAACCCCTAGTGATGGAGTTGGCCACTCCCTCTCTGCGCGCTCGCTCGCTCACTGAG
GCCGGGCGACCAAAGGTCGCCCGACGCCCGGGCTTTGCCCGGGCGGCCTCAGTGAGCGAGCGAGCGCGCA
GCTGCCTGCAGGGGCGCCTGATGCGGTATTTTCTCCTTACGCATCTGTGCGGTATTTCACACCGCATA
[95 nt withheld, positions 5599-5693]
T
[46 nt withheld, positions 5695-5740]
C
[141 nt withheld, positions 5742-5882]
CCTTTGACGTTGGAGTCCACGTTCTTT
[37 nt withheld, positions 5910-5946]
ACTCTATCTCGGGCTATTCTTTTGATTTATAAGGGATTTTGCCGATTTCGGTCTATTGGTTAAAAAATGA
GCTGATTTAACAAAAATTTAACGCGAATTTTAACAAAATATTAACGTTTACAATTTTATGGTGCACTCTC
AGTACAATCTGCTCTGATGCCGCATAGTTAAGCCAGCCCCGACACCCGCCAACACCCGCTGACGCGCCCT
GACGGGCTTGTCTGCTCCCGGCATCCGCTTACAGACAAGCTGTGACCGTCTCCGGGAGCTGCATGTGTCA
GAGGTTTTCACCGTCATCACCGAAACGCGCGAGACGAAAGGGCCTCGTGATACGCCTATTTTTATAGGTT
AATGTCATGATAATAATGGTTTCTTAGACGTCAGGTGGCACTTTTCGGGGAAATGTGCGCGGAACCCCTA
TTTGTTTATTTTTCTAAATACATTCAAATATGTATCCGCTCATGAGACAATAACCCTGATAAATGCTTCA
ATAATATTGAAAAAGGAAGAGTATGAGTATTCAACATTTCCGTGTCGCCCTTATTCCCTTTTTTGCGGCA
TTTTGCCTTCCTGTTTTTGCTCACCCAGAAACGCTGGTGAAAGTAAAAGATGCTGAAGATCAGTTGGGTG
CACGAGTGGGTTACATCGAACTGGATCTCAACAGCGGTAAGATCCTTGAGAGTTTTCGCCCCGAAGAACG
TTTTCCAATGATGAGCACTTTTAAAGTTCTGCTATGTGGCGCGGTATTATCCCGTATTGACGCCGGGCAA
GAGCAACTCGGTCGCCGCATACACTATTCTCAGAATGACTTGGTTGAGTACTCACCAGTCACAGAAAAGC
ATCTTACGGATGGCATGACAGTAAGAGAATTATGCAGTGCTGCCATAACCATGAGTGATAACACTGCGGC
CAACTTACTTCTGACAACGATCGGAGGACCGAAGGAGCTAACCGCTTTTTTGCACAACATGGGGGATCAT
GTAACTCGCCTTGATCGTTGGGAACCGGAGCTGAATGAAGCCATACCAAACGACGAGCGTGACACCACGA
TGCCTGTAGCAATGGCAACAACGTTGCGCAAACTATTAACTGGCGAACTACTTACTCTAGCTTCCCGGCA
ACAATTAATAGACTGGATGGAGGCGGATAAAGTTGCAGGACCACTTCTGCGCTCGGCCCTTCCGGCTGGC
TGGTTTATTGCTGATAAATCTGGAGCCGGTGAGCGTGGGTCTCGCGGTATCATTGCAGCACTGGGGCCAG
ATGGTAAGCCCTCCCGTATCGTAGTTATCTACACGACGGGGAGTCAGGCAACTATGGATGAACGAAATAG
ACAGATCGCTGAGATAGGTGCCTCACTGATTAAGCATTGGTAACTGTCAGACCAAGTTTACTCATATATA
CTTTAGATTGATTTAAAACTTCATTTTTAATTTAAAAGGATCTAGGTGAAGATCCTTTTTGATAATCTCA
TGACCAAAATCCCTTAACGTGAGTTTTCGTTCCACTGAGCGTCAGACCCCGTAGAAAAGATCAAAGGATC
TTC
