Features (pLannotate 1.2.2; 25 found; start..end, strand, type, name):
      1..141     -  repeat_region  AAV2 ITR: inverted terminal repeat of adeno-associated virus serotype 2 inverted
    234..537     +  enhancer       CMV enhancer: human cytomegalovirus immediate early enhancer
    539..816     +  promoter       chicken β-actin promoter: No description available
    818..1835    +  intron         chimeric intron: chimera between introns from chicken β-actin and rabbit β-globin
   1926..1959    +  protein_bind   FRT (minimal): supports FLP-mediated excision but not integration (Turan and Bode, 2011) FLP recombinase from the Saccharomyces cerevisiae 2μ plasmid
   2005..2053    +  polyA_signal   poly(A) signal: synthetic polyadenylation signal
   2062..2538    +  polyA_signal   hGH poly(A) signal: human growth hormone polyadenylation signal
   2617..2665    +  polyA_signal   HSV TK poly(A) signal: herpes simplex virus thymidine kinase polyadenylation signal (Cole and Stacy, 1985)
   2756..2772    -  polyA_signal   bGH poly(A) signal (fragment): bovine growth hormone polyadenylation signal
   2825..2858    +  protein_bind   FRT (minimal): supports FLP-mediated excision but not integration (Turan and Bode, 2011) FLP recombinase from the Saccharomyces cerevisiae 2μ plasmid
   2878..2911    +  protein_bind   loxP: Cre-mediated recombination occurs in the 8-bp core sequence (GCATACAT). Cre recombinase
   2922..2955    +  protein_bind   lox2272: Cre-mediated recombination occurs in the 8-bp core sequence (GGATACTT). lox2272 sites are compatible with each other, but incompatible with loxP or loxN sites (Lee and Saito, 1988). Cre recombinase
   3011..3730    -  CDS            EGFP: the original enhanced GFP (Yang et al., 1996) mammalian codon-optimized
   3808..3841    -  protein_bind   loxP: Cre-mediated recombination occurs in the 8-bp core sequence (GCATACAT). Cre recombinase
   3852..3885    -  protein_bind   lox2272: Cre-mediated recombination occurs in the 8-bp core sequence (GGATACTT). lox2272 sites are compatible with each other, but incompatible with loxP or loxN sites (Lee and Saito, 1988). Cre recombinase
   3909..4497    +  misc_feature   WPRE: woodchuck hepatitis virus posttranscriptional regulatory element
   4538..4745    +  polyA_signal   bGH poly(A) signal: bovine growth hormone polyadenylation signal
   4768..4908    +  repeat_region  AAV2 ITR: inverted terminal repeat of adeno-associated virus serotype 2 inverted
   4913..4964    -  misc_feature   bom (fragment): basis of mobility region from pBR322
   4983..5363    +  rep_origin     M13 ori (sequence partly withheld): M13 bacteriophage origin of replication; arrow indicates direction of (+) strand synthesis
   5439..5488    -  misc_feature   bom (fragment): basis of mobility region from pBR322
   5590..5625    -  CDS            rop (fragment): Rop protein, which maintains plasmids at low copy number; rop
   5720..5824    +  promoter       AmpR promoter: bla
   5825..6685    +  CDS            AmpR: β-lactamase; bla; confers resistance to ampicillin, carbenicillin, and related antibiotics
   6856..7444    +  rep_origin     ori: high-copy-number ColE1/pMB1/pBR322/pUC origin of replication
>Addgene plasmid #65455 | AAV pCAG-FSF-FLEX-EGFP-WPRE-bGHpA | analyzer sequence | sequence record 110978
CCTGCAGGCAGCTGCGCGCTCGCTCGCTCACTGAGGCCGCCCGGGCAAAGCCCGGGCGTCGGGCGACCTT
TGGTCGCCCGGCCTCAGTGAGCGAGCGAGCGCGCAGAGAGGGAGTGGCCAACTCCATCACTAGGGGTTCC
TGCGGCCGCACGCGAAACAATTCTGCAGGAATCTAGTTATTAATAGTAATCAATTACGGGGTCATTAGTT
CATAGCCCATATATGGAGTTCCGCGTTACATAACTTACGGTAAATGGCCCGCCTGGCTGACCGCCCAACG
ACCCCCGCCCATTGACGTCAATAATGACGTATGTTCCCATAGTAACGCCAATAGGGACTTTCCATTGACG
TCAATGGGTGGAGTATTTACGGTAAACTGCCCACTTGGCAGTACATCAAGTGTATCATATGCCAAGTACG
CCCCCTATTGACGTCAATGACGGTAAATGGCCCGCCTGGCATTATGCCCAGTACATGACCTTATGGGACT
TTCCTACTTGGCAGTACATCTACGTATTAGTCATCGCTATTACCATGGTCGAGGTGAGCCCCACGTTCTG
CTTCACTCTCCCCATCTCCCCCCCCTCCCCACCCCCAATTTTGTATTTATTTATTTTTTAATTATTTTGT
GCAGCGATGGGGGCGGGGGGGGGGGGGGGGCGCGCGCCAGGCGGGGCGGGGCGGGGCGAGGGGCGGGGCG
GGGCGAGGCGGAGAGGTGCGGCGGCAGCCAATCAGAGCGGCGCGCTCCGAAAGTTTCCTTTTATGGCGAG
GCGGCGGCGGCGGCGGCCCTATAAAAAGCGAAGCGCGCGGCGGGCGGGGAGTCGCTGCGACGCTGCCTTC
GCCCCGTGCCCCGCTCCGCCGCCGCCTCGCGCCGCCCGCCCCGGCTCTGACTGACCGCGTTACTCCCACA
GGTGAGCGGGCGGGACGGCCCTTCTCCTCCGGGCTGTAATTAGCGCTTGGTTTAATGACGGCTTGTTTCT
TTTCTGTGGCTGCGTGAAAGCCTTGAGGGGCTCCGGGAGGGCCCTTTGTGCGGGGGGAGCGGCTCGGGGG
GTGCGTGCGTGTGTGTGTGCGTGGGGAGCGCCGCGTGCGGCTCCGCGCTGCCCGGCGGCTGTGAGCGCTG
CGGGCGCGGCGCGGGGCTTTGTGCGCTCCGCAGTGTGCGCGAGGGGAGCGCGGCCGGGGGCGGTGCCCCG
CGGTGCGGGGGGGGCTGCGAGGGGAACAAAGGCTGCGTGCGGGGTGTGTGCGTGGGGGGGTGAGCAGGGG
GTGTGGGCGCGTCGGTCGGGCTGCAACCCCCCCTGCACCCCCCTCCCCGAGTTGCTGAGCACGGCCCGGC
TTCGGGTGCGGGGCTCCGTACGGGGCGTGGCGCGGGGCTCGCCGTGCCGGGCGGGGGGTGGCGGCAGGTG
GGGGTGCCGGGCGGGGCGGGGCCGCCTCGGGCCGGGGAGGGCTCGGGGGAGGGGCGCGGCGGCCCCCGGA
GCGCCGGCGGCTGTCGAGGCGCGGCGAGCCGCAGCCATTGCCTTTTATGGTAATCGTGCGAGAGGGCGCA
GGGACTTCCTTTGTCCCAAATCTGTGCGGAGCCGAAATCTGGGAGGCGCCGCCGCACCCCCTCTAGCGGG
CGCGGGGCGAAGCGGTGCGGCGCCGGCAGGAAGGAAATGGGCGGGGAGGGCCTTCGTGCGTCGCCGCGCC
GCCGTCCCCTTCTCCCTCTCCAGCCTCGGGGCTGTCCGCGGGGGGACGGCTGCCTTCGGGGGGGACGGGG
CAGGGCGGGGTTCGGCTTCTGGCGTGTGACCGGCGGCTCTAGAGCCTCTGCTAACCATGTTCATGCCTTC
TTCTTTTTCCTACAGCTCCTGGGCAACGTGCTGGTTATTGTGCTGTCTCATCATTTTGGCAAAGAATTGA
TTTGATACCGCGGGCCCCGCGTGGACGGTACCGAAGAAGTTCCTATTCTCTAGAAAGTATAGGAACTTCC
CTCAGCACCATGGCTAGCGGCAGCCTCGGAGTTTGAATAGATAGAATAAAATATCTTTATTTTCATTCCA
TCTGTGTGTTGGTTTTTTGTGTGAGATCTACGGGTGGCATCCCTGTGACCCCTCCCCAGTGCCTCTCCTG
GCCCTGGAAGTTGCCACTCCAGTGCCCACCAGCCTTGTCCTAATAAAATTAAGTTGCATCATTTTGTCTG
ACTAGGTGTCCTTCTATAATATTATGGGGTGGAGGGGGGTGGTATGGAGCAAGGGGCAAGTTGGGAAGAC
AACCTGTAGGGCCTGCGGGGTCTATTGGGAACCAAGCTGGAGTGCAGTGGCACAATCTTGGCTCACTGCA
ATCTCCGCCTCCTGGGTTCAAGCGATTCTCCTGCCTCAGGCTCCCGAGTTGTTGGGATTCCAGGCATGCA
TGACCAGGCTCAGCTAATTTTTGTTTTTTTGGTAGAGACGGGGTTTCACCATATTGGCCAGGCTGGTCTC
CAACTCCTAATCTCAGGTGATCTACCCACCTTGGCCTCCCAAATTGCTGGGATTACAGGCGTGAACCACT
GCTCCCTTCCCTGTCCTTCTGCCTCAGCTAATTGAGTAGGGGGGAGGCTAACTGAAACACGGAAGGAGAC
AATACCGGAAGGAACCCGCGCTATGACGGCAATAAAAAGACAGAATAAAACGCACGGGTGTTGGGTCGTT
TGTTCATAAACGCGGGGTTCGGTCCCAGGGCTGGCACTCTGTCGATACCCCACCGAGACCCCATTGGGGC
CAATACGCCCGCGTTTCTTCCTTTTCCCCACCCCACCCCCCAAGTTCGGGTGAAGGCCCAGGGCTCGCAG
CCAACGTCGGGGCGGCAGGCCGTGGAAGTTCCTATTCTCTAGAAAGTATAGGAACTTCCTCGAGATTTTC
GACGTCGATAACTTCGTATAGCATACATTATACGAAGTTATCCGAATCGCAATAACTTCGTATAGGATAC
TTTATACGAAGTTATTTGGCGCGCCAAATTTAAATAACGCAACGTACCTTCGAGGGGGCCCAAGGAATTC
TTACTTGTACAGCTCGTCCATGCCGAGAGTGATCCCGGCGGCGGTCACGAACTCCAGCAGGACCATGTGA
TCGCGCTTCTCGTTGGGGTCTTTGCTCAGGGCGGACTGGGTGCTCAGGTAGTGGTTGTCGGGCAGCAGCA
CGGGGCCGTCGCCGATGGGGGTGTTCTGCTGGTAGTGGTCGGCGAGCTGCACGCTGCCGTCCTCGATGTT
GTGGCGGATCTTGAAGTTCACCTTGATGCCGTTCTTCTGCTTGTCGGCCATGATATAGACGTTGTGGCTG
TTGTAGTTGTACTCCAGCTTGTGCCCCAGGATGTTGCCGTCCTCCTTGAAGTCGATGCCCTTCAGCTCGA
TGCGGTTCACCAGGGTGTCGCCCTCGAACTTCACCTCGGCGCGGGTCTTGTAGTTGCCGTCGTCCTTGAA
GAAGATGGTGCGCTCCTGGACGTAGCCTTCGGGCATGGCGGACTTGAAGAAGTCGTGCTGCTTCATGTGG
TCGGGGTAGCGGCTGAAGCACTGCACGCCGTAGGTCAGGGTGGTCACGAGGGTGGGCCAGGGCACGGGCA
GCTTGCCGGTGGTGCAGATGAACTTCAGGGTCAGCTTGCCGTAGGTGGCATCGCCCTCGCCCTCGCCGGA
CACGCTGAACTTGTGGCCGTTTACGTCGCCGTCCAGCTCGACCAGGATGGGCACCACCCCGGTGAACAGC
TCCTCGCCCTTGCTCACCATGGTGGCGAATTCCCCCAAGCTTGGAACGTACTAACCTTGATAGCTAGCTA
GTTGGCGCGCCAACCTGGCCGGCCTTGATAACTTCGTATAATGTATGCTATACGAAGTTATCCGAATCGC
AATAACTTCGTATAAAGTATCCTATACGAAGTTATCGAAGATCATCAAGCTTATCGATAATCAACCTCTG
GATTACAAAATTTGTGAAAGATTGACTGGTATTCTTAACTATGTTGCTCCTTTTACGCTATGTGGATACG
CTGCTTTAATGCCTTTGTATCATGCTATTGCTTCCCGTATGGCTTTCATTTTCTCCTCCTTGTATAAATC
CTGGTTGCTGTCTCTTTATGAGGAGTTGTGGCCCGTTGTCAGGCAACGTGGCGTGGTGTGCACTGTGTTT
GCTGACGCAACCCCCACTGGTTGGGGCATTGCCACCACCTGTCAGCTCCTTTCCGGGACTTTCGCTTTCC
CCCTCCCTATTGCCACGGCGGAACTCATCGCCGCCTGCCTTGCCCGCTGCTGGACAGGGGCTCGGCTGTT
GGGCACTGACAATTCCGTGGTGTTGTCGGGGAAATCATCGTCCTTTCCTTGGCTGCTCGCCTATGTTGCC
ACCTGGATTCTGCGCGGGACGTCCTTCTGCTACGTCCCTTCGGCCCTCAATCCAGCGGACCTTCCTTCCC
GCGGCCTGCTGCCGGCTCTGCGGCCTCTTCCGCGTCTTCGCCTTCGCCCTCAGACGAGTCGGATCTCCCT
TTGGGCCGCCTCCCCGCATCGATACCGAGCGCTGCTCGAGAGATCGATCTGCCTCGACTGTGCCTTCTAG
TTGCCAGCCATCTGTTGTTTGCCCCTCCCCCGTGCCTTCCTTGACCCTGGAAGGTGCCACTCCCACTGTC
CTTTCCTAATAAAATGAGGAAATTGCATCGCATTGTCTGAGTAGGTGTCATTCTATTCTGGGGGGTGGGG
TGGGGCAGGACAGCAAGGGGGAGGATTGGGAAGACAATAGCAGGCATGCTGGGGACACGTGCGGACCGAG
CGGCCGCAGGAACCCCTAGTGATGGAGTTGGCCACTCCCTCTCTGCGCGCTCGCTCGCTCACTGAGGCCG
GGCGACCAAAGGTCGCCCGACGCCCGGGCTTTGCCCGGGCGGCCTCAGTGAGCGAGCGAGCGCGCAGCTG
CCTGCAGGGGCGCCTGATGCGGTATTTTCTCCTTACGCATCTGTGCGGTATTTCACACCGCATA
[142 nt withheld, positions 4965-5106]
C
[141 nt withheld, positions 5108-5248]
CCTTTGACGTTGGAGTCCACGTTCTTT
[37 nt withheld, positions 5276-5312]
ACCCTATCTCGGGCTATTCTTTTGATTTATAAGGGATTTTGCCGATTTCGGCCTATTGGTTAAAAAATGA
GCTGATTTAACAAAAATTTAACGCGAATTTTAACAAAATATTAACGTTTACAATTTTATGGTGCACTCTC
AGTACAATCTGCTCTGATGCCGCATAGTTAAGCCAGCCCCGACACCCGCCAACACCCGCTGACGCGCCCT
GACGGGCTTGTCTGCTCCCGGCATCCGCTTACAGACAAGCTGTGACCGTCTCCGGGAGCTGCATGTGTCA
GAGGTTTTCACCGTCATCACCGAAACGCGCGAGACGAAAGGGCCTCGTGATACGCCTATTTTTATAGGTT
AATGTCATGATAATAATGGTTTCTTAGACGTCAGGTGGCACTTTTCGGGGAAATGTGCGCGGAACCCCTA
TTTGTTTATTTTTCTAAATACATTCAAATATGTATCCGCTCATGAGACAATAACCCTGATAAATGCTTCA
ATAATATTGAAAAAGGAAGAGTATGAGTATTCAACATTTCCGTGTCGCCCTTATTCCCTTTTTTGCGGCA
TTTTGCCTTCCTGTTTTTGCTCACCCAGAAACGCTGGTGAAAGTAAAAGATGCTGAAGATCAGTTGGGTG
CACGAGTGGGTTACATCGAACTGGATCTCAACAGCGGTAAGATCCTTGAGAGTTTTCGCCCCGAAGAACG
TTTTCCAATGATGAGCACTTTTAAAGTTCTGCTATGTGGCGCGGTATTATCCCGTATTGACGCCGGGCAA
GAGCAACTCGGTCGCCGCATACACTATTCTCAGAATGACTTGGTTGAGTACTCACCAGTCACAGAAAAGC
ATCTTACGGATGGCATGACAGTAAGAGAATTATGCAGTGCTGCCATAACCATGAGTGATAACACTGCGGC
CAACTTACTTCTGACAACGATCGGAGGACCGAAGGAGCTAACCGCTTTTTTGCACAACATGGGGGATCAT
GTAACTCGCCTTGATCGTTGGGAACCGGAGCTGAATGAAGCCATACCAAACGACGAGCGTGACACCACGA
TGCCTGTAGCAATGGCAACAACGTTGCGCAAACTATTAACTGGCGAACTACTTACTCTAGCTTCCCGGCA
ACAATTAATAGACTGGATGGAGGCGGATAAAGTTGCAGGACCACTTCTGCGCTCGGCCCTTCCGGCTGGC
TGGTTTATTGCTGATAAATCTGGAGCCGGTGAGCGTGGGTCTCGCGGTATCATTGCAGCACTGGGGCCAG
ATGGTAAGCCCTCCCGTATCGTAGTTATCTACACGACGGGGAGTCAGGCAACTATGGATGAACGAAATAG
ACAGATCGCTGAGATAGGTGCCTCACTGATTAAGCATTGGTAACTGTCAGACCAAGTTTACTCATATATA
CTTTAGATTGATTTAAAACTTCATTTTTAATTTAAAAGGATCTAGGTGAAGATCCTTTTTGATAATCTCA
TGACCAAAATCCCTTAACGTGAGTTTTCGTTCCACTGAGCGTCAGACCCCGTAGAAAAGATCAAAGGATC
TTCTTGAGATCCTTTTTTTCTGCGCGTAATCTGCTGCTTGCAAACAAAAAAACCACCGCTACCAGCGGTG
GTTTGTTTGCCGGATCAAGAGCTACCAACTCTTTTTCCGAAGGTAACTGGCTTCAGCAGAGCGCAGATAC
CAAATACTGTCCTTCTAGTGTAGCCGTAGTTAGGCCACCACTTCAAGAACTCTGTAGCACCGCCTACATA
CCTCGCTCTGCTAATCCTGTTACCAGTGGCTGCTGCCAGTGGCGATAAGTCGTGTCTTACCGGGTTGGAC
TCAAGACGATAGTTACCGGATAAGGCGCAGCGGTCGGGCTGAACGGGGGGTTCGTGCACACAGCCCAGCT
TGGAGCGAACGACCTACACCGAACTGAGATACCTACAGCGTGAGCTATGAGAAAGCGCCACGCTTCCCGA
AGGGAGAAAGGCGGACAGGTATCCGGTAAGCGGCAGGGTCGGAACAGGAGAGCGCACGAGGGAGCTTCCA
GGGGGAAACGCCTGGTATCTTTATAGTCCTGTCGGGTTTCGCCACCTCTGACTTGAGCGTCGATTTTTGT
GATGCTCGTCAGGGGGGCGGAGCCTATGGAAAAACGCCAGCAACGCGGCCTTTTTACGGTTCCTGGCCTT
TTGCTGGCCTTTTGCTCACATGT
