>Addgene plasmid #65455 | AAV pCAG-FSF-FLEX-EGFP-WPRE-bGHpA | addgene partial sequence | sequence record 117963 | WPRE-R 5'-CATAGCGTAAAAGGAGCAACA-3'
TTTTGTAATCCAGAGGTTGATTATCGATAAGCTTGATGATCTTCGATAACTTCGTATAGGATACTTTATA
CGAAGTTATTGCGATTCGGATAACTTCGTATAGCATACATTATACGAAGTTATCAAGGCCGGCCAGGTTG
GCGCGCCAACTAGCTAGCTATCAAGGTTAGTACGTTCCAAGCTTGGGGGAATTCGCCACCATGGTGAGCA
AGGGCGAGGAGCTGTTCACCGGGGTGGTGCCCATCCTGGTCGAGCTGGACGGCGACGTAAACGGCCACAA
GTTCAGCGTGTCCGGCGAGGGCGAGGGCGATGCCACCTACGGCAAGCTGACCCTGAAGTTCATCTGCACC
ACCGGCAAGCTGCCCGTGCCCTGGCCCACCCTCGTGACCACCCTGACCTACGGCGTGCAGTGCTTCAGCC
GCTACCCCGACCACATGAAGCAGCACGACTTCTTCAAGTCCGCCATGCCCGAAGGCTACGTCCAGGAGCG
CACCATCTTCTTCAAGGACGACGGCAACTACAAGACCCGCGCCGAGGTGAAGTTCGAGGGCGACACCCTG
GTGAACCGCATCGAGCTGAAGGGCATCGACTTCAAGGAGGACGGCAACATCCTGGGGCACAAGCTGGAGT
ACAACTACAACAGCCACAACGTCTATATCATGGCCGACAAGCAGAAGAACGGCATCAAGGTGAACTTCAA
GATCCGCCACAACATCGAGGA
