>Addgene plasmid #65455 | AAV pCAG-FSF-FLEX-EGFP-WPRE-bGHpA | addgene partial sequence | sequence record 117966 | EGFP-C 5'-CATGGTCCTGCTGGAGTTCGTG-3'
TGGACGAGCTGTACAAGTAAGAATTCCTTGGGCCCCCTCGAAGGTACGTTGCGTTATTTAAATTTGGCGC
GCCAAATAACTTCGTATAAAGTATCCTATACGAAGTTATTGCGATTCGGATAACTTCGTATAATGTATGC
TATACGAAGTTATCGACGTCGAAAATCTCGAGGAAGTTCCTATACTTTCTAGAGAATAGGAACTTCCACG
GCCTGCCGCCCCGACGTTGGCTGCGAGCCCTGGGCCTTCACCCGAACTTGGGGGGTGGGGTGGGGAAAAG
GAAGAAACGCGGGCGTATTGGCCCCAATGGGGTCTCGGTGGGGTATCGACAGAGTGCCAGCCCTGGGACC
GAACCCCGCGTTTATGAACAAACGACCCAACACCCGTGCGTTTTATTCTGTCTTTTTATTGCCGTCATAG
CGCGGGTTCCTTCCGGTATTGTCTCCTTCCGTGTTTCAGTTAGCCTCCCCCCTACTCAATTAGCTGAGGC
AGAAGGACAGGGAAGGGAGCAGTGGTTCACGCCTGTAATCCCAGCAATTTGGGAGGCCAAGGTGGGTAGA
TCACCTGAGATTAGGAGTTGGAGACCAGCCTGGCCAATATGGTGAAACCCCGTCTCTACCAAAAA
